>Addgene plasmid #156520 | pD649-HAsp-LAIR2-Fc(DAPA)-AviTag-6xHis | addgene full sequence | sequence record 368855 | Addgene NGS Result
GCCATGGGGCGGAGAATGGGCGGAACTGGGCGGAGTTAGGGGCGGGATGGGCGGAGTTAGGGGCGGGACT
ATGGTTGCTGACTAATTGAGATGCATGCTTTGCATACTTCTGCCTGCTGGGGAGCCTGGGGACTTTCCAC
ACCTGGTTGCTGACTAATTGAGATGCATGCTTTGCATACTTCTGCCTGCTGGGGAGCCTGGGGACTTTCC
ACACCCTAACTGACACACATTCCACAGAATTAATTCGCGTTAAATTTTTGTTAAATCAGCTCATTTTTTA
ACCAATAGGCCGAAATCGGCAAAATCCCTTATAAATCAAAAGAATAGACCGAGATAGGGTTGAGTGTTGT
GATGCAATTTCCTCATTTTATTAGGAAAGGACAGTGGGAGTGGCACCTTCCAGGGTCAAGGAAGGCACGG
GGGAGGGGCAAACAACAGATGGCTGGCAACTAGAAGGCACAGTCGAGGCTGATTTTCTCTATCTATTTAT
TTTACTACTCAAGACTATCTTGCAAAGTAGAAGAACCCTGTCTGCAGTATGACGACCGTGTATACCCGAT
TGGCTTACCGGGTAACGCGTTGTGCCAGTGACTACAGGCCGGCCTTAGTGGTGATGGTGGTGGTGTTCAT
GCCACTCAATCTTCTGAGCCTCGAAAATATCATTAAGACCGCTGCCGCCGGGGCTCAGGCTCAGGGACTT
CTGGGTGTAGTGGTTGTGCAGGGCCTCGTGCATCACGCTGCAGCTGAACACGTTGCCCTGCTGCCACCTG
GACTTGTCCACGGTCAGCTTGCTGTACAGGAAGAAGCTGCCGTCGCTGTCCAGCACTGGGGGGGTGGTCT
TGTAGTTGTTCTCGGGCTGGCCGTTGCTCTCCCACTCCACGGCGATATCGCTGGGGTAGAAGCCCTTCAC
CAGACAGGTCAGGGACACCTGGTTCTTGGTCATCTCCTCCCGGCTGGGGGGCAGGGTGTACACCTGGGGC
TCCCGTGGCTGGCCCTTGGCCTTGCTGATTGTCTTTTCGATTGGGGCAGCCAGGGCCTTGTTGGAGACTT
TGCACTTGTATTCTTTGCCGTTCAGCCAGTCCTGGTGCAGCACGGTCAGCACGGACACCACCCTGTAGGT
GCTGTTGTACTGCTCCTCTCTGGGCTTGGTCTTGGCGTTGTGCACCTCCACGCCGTCCACGTACCAGTTG
AACTTCACCTCTGGGTCCTCGTGGGACACGGCCACCACCACGCAGGTCACCTCGGGGGTCCTGCTGATCA
TCAGGGTGTCCTTGGGCTTGGGGGGGAACAGGAACACGGAAGGCCCTCCCAGCAGTTCTGGAGCTGGGCA
GGGGGGGCAGGTGTGGGTCTTGTCGCCGCCCGGCGCGCCAGGAGCATCAAATCCAGAGGCCTCGGTTCCA
GGCACTGTTCCGGCAGAGCTTCCAGGTTCTGTATCAGGGCTATCAGGTCCGCCGCTGCTCTCTTTGACCA
GCAGTTCCAGAAAGTCGCTGTGCTCGGACCATCCAGGAGGCTTATAGTACAGACATCTGTACAGGCCGGC
GTTGCCCTCGGACACGCTATCGATGTGAAATCTGGCCTCGCTCTCGCTAGGGCCCAGCCTGAACACATTG
TAGCTGTCCTTGTACTTGGCCCGGTCCTCTCTTTCCAGTCTGAAGGTCTGCACGCCCACAGGTCCTCTAC
ACATGAAGGTCACGTGGCTGCCAGGAGAGATCACTGTTCCAGGCTCGGCGCTGATAGAAGGTCTAGGCAG
TGCACCTTCTTGGGCGGCCGCAGCGAACACCAGGCAGAAGATGTAGCTCAGGGCAATGATGGTCTTCATG
GTGGCGCTAGCAGGCGCGTTTTCGATAGAACCGAGGTGCAGTTGGACCTGGGAGTGGACACCTGTGGAGA
GAAAGGCAAAGTGGATGTTATTCTATAGTGTCACCTAAATCGTATGTGTATGATACATAAGGTTATGTAT
TAATTGTAGCCGCGTTCTAACGAAGCCAAGGGGGTGGGCCTATAGACTCTATAGGCGGTACTTACGTCAC
TCTTGGCACGGGGAATCCGCGTTCCAATGCACCGTTCCCGGCCGCGGAGGCTGGATCGGTCCCGGTGTCT
TCTATGGAGGTCAAAACAGCGTGGATGGCGTCTCCAGGCGATCTGACGGTTCACTAAACGAGCTCTGCTT
ATATAGACCTCCCACCGTACACGCCTACCGCCCATTTGCGTCAATGGGGCGGAGTTGTTACGACATTTTG
GAAAGTCCCGTTGATTTTGGTGCCAAAACAAACTCCCATTGACGTCAATGGGGTGGAGACTTGGAAATCC
CCGTGAGTCAAACCGCTATCCACGCCCATTGATGTACTGCCAAAACCGCATCACCATGGTAATAGCGATG
ACTAATACGTAGATGTACTGCCAAGTAGGAAAGTCCCATAAGGTCATGTACTGGGCATAATGCCAGGCGG
GCCATTTACCGTCATTGACGTCAATAGGGGGCGTACTTGGCATATGATACACTTGATGTACTGCCAAGTG
GGCAGTTTACCGTAAATACTCCACCCATTGACGTCAATGGAAAGTCCCTATTGGCGTTACTATGGGAACA
TACGTCATTATTGACGTCAATGGGCGGGGGTCGTTGGGCGGTCAGCCAGGCGGGCCATTTACCGTAAGTT
ATGTAACGCGGAACTCCATATATGGGCTATGAACTAATGACCCCGTAATTGATTACTATTAATAACTAGT
CAATAATCAATGCCAACATGGCGGTCATATTGGACATGAGCCAATATAAATGTACATATTATGATATAGA
TACAACGTATGCAATGGCCAATAGCCAATATTGATTTATGCTATATAACCAATGAATAATATGGCTAATG
GCCAATATTGAGTCAACGCCACTGTGCATGAAGCTCGTAATTGTTATCCGCTCACAATTAAGGGCGACAC
AAAATTTATTCTAAATGATAATAAATACTGATAACATCTTATAGTTTGTATTATATTTTGTATTATCGTT
GACATGTATAATTTTGATATCAAAAACTGATTTTCCCTTTATTATTTTCGAGATTTATTTTCTTAATTCT
CTTTAACAAACTAGAAATATTGTATATACAAAAAATCATAAATAATAGATGAATAGTTTAATTATAGGTG
TTCATCAATCGAAAAAGCAACGTATCTTATTTAAAGTGCGTTGCTTTTTTCTCATTTATAAGGTTAAATA
ATTCTCATATATCAAGCAAAGTGACAGGCGCCCTTAAATATTCTGACAAATGCTCTTTCCCTAAACTCCC
CCCATAAAAAAACCCGCCGAAGCGGGTTTTTACGTTATTTGCGGATTAACGATTACTCGTTATCAGAACC
GCCCAGGGGGCCCGAGCTTAAGACTGGCCGTCGTTTTACAACACAGAAAGAGTTTGTAGAAACGCAAAAA
GGCCATCCGTCAGGGGCCTTCTGCTTAGTTTGATGCCTGGCAGTTCCCTACTCTCGCCTTCCGCTTCCTC
GCTCACTGACTCGCTGCGCTCGGTCGTTCGGCTGCGGCGAGCGGTATCAGCTCACTCAAAGGCGGTAATA
CGGTTATCCACAGAATCAGGGGATAACGCAGGAAAGAACATGTGAGCAAAAGGCCAGCAAAAGGCCAGGA
ACCGTAAAAAGGCCGCGTTGCTGGCGTTTTTCCATAGGCTCCGCCCCCCTGACGAGCATCACAAAAATCG
ACGCTCAAGTCAGAGGTGGCGAAACCCGACAGGACTATAAAGATACCAGGCGTTTCCCCCTGGAAGCTCC
CTCGTGCGCTCTCCTGTTCCGACCCTGCCGCTTACCGGATACCTGTCCGCCTTTCTCCCTTCGGGAAGCG
TGGCGCTTTCTCATAGCTCACGCTGTAGGTATCTCAGTTCGGTGTAGGTCGTTCGCTCCAAGCTGGGCTG
TGTGCACGAACCCCCCGTTCAGCCCGACCGCTGCGCCTTATCCGGTAACTATCGTCTTGAGTCCAACCCG
GTAAGACACGACTTATCGCCACTGGCAGCAGCCACTGGTAACAGGATTAGCAGAGCGAGGTATGTAGGCG
GTGCTACAGAGTTCTTGAAGTGGTGGGCTAACTACGGCTACACTAGAAGAACAGTATTTGGTATCTGCGC
TCTGCTGAAGCCAGTTACCTTCGGAAAAAGAGTTGGTAGCTCTTGATCCGGCAAACAAACCACCGCTGGT
AGCGGTGGTTTTTTTGTTTGCAAGCAGCAGATTACGCGCAGAAAAAAAGGATCTCAAGAAGATCCTTTGA
TCTTTTCTACGGGGTCTGACGCTCAGTGGAACGACGCGCGCGTAACTCACGTTAAGGGATTTTGGTCATG
AGCAAGGGGTGTTATGAGCCATATTCAGGTATAAATGGGCTCGCGATAATGTTCAGAATTGGTTAATTGG
TTGTAACACTGACCCCTATTTGTTTATTTTTCTAAATACATTCAAATATGTATCCGCTCATGAGACAATA
ACCCTGATAAATGCTTCAATAATATTGAAAAAGGAAGAATATGAGTATTCAACATTTCCGTGTCGCCCTT
ATTCCCTTTTTTGCGGCATTTTGCCTTCCTGTTTTTGCTCACCCAGAAACGCTGGTGAAAGTAAAAGATG
CTGAAGATCAGTTGGGTGCACGAGTGGGTTACATCGAACTGGATCTCAACAGCGGTAAGATCCTTGAGAG
TTTTCGCCCCGAAGAACGTTTTCCAATGATGAGCACTTTTAAAGTTCTGCTATGTGGCGCGGTATTATCC
CGTATTGACGCCGGGCAAGAGCAACTCGGTCGCCGCATACACTATTCTCAGAATGACTTGGTTGAGTACT
CACCAGTCACAGAAAAGCATCTTACGGATGGCATGACAGTAAGAGAATTATGCAGTGCTGCCATAACCAT
GAGTGATAACACTGCGGCCAACTTACTTCTGACAACGATCGGAGGACCGAAGGAGCTAACCGCTTTTTTG
CACAACATGGGGGATCATGTAACTCGCCTTGATCGTTGGGAACCGGAGCTGAATGAAGCCATACCAAACG
ACGAGCGTGACACCACGATGCCTGTAGCGATGGCAACAACGTTGCGCAAACTATTAACTGGCGAACTACT
TACTCTAGCTTCCCGGCAACAATTAATAGACTGGATGGAGGCGGATAAAGTTGCAGGACCACTTCTGCGC
TCGGCCCTTCCGGCTGGCTGGTTTATTGCTGATAAATCCGGAGCCGGTGAGCGTGGTTCTCGCGGTATCA
TCGCAGCGCTGGGGCCAGATGGTAAGCCCTCCCGTATCGTAGTTATCTACACGACGGGGAGTCAGGCAAC
TATGGATGAACGAAATAGACAGATCGCTGAGATAGGTGCCTCACTGATTAAGCATTGGTAATGACCATGA
TTACGCCAAGCTCTAGCTAGAGGTCGACGGTATACAGACATGATAAGATACATTGATGAGTTTGGACAAA
CCACAACTAGAATGCAGTGAAAAAAATGCTTTATTTGTGAAATTTGTGATGCTATTGCTTTATTTGTAAC
CATTATAAGCTGCAATAAACAAGTTGGGGTGGGCGAAGAACTCCAGCATGAGATCCCCGCGCTGGAGGAT
CATCCAGCCGGCGTCCCGGAAAACGATTCCGAAGCCCAACCTTTCATAGAAGGCGGCGGTGGAATCGAAA
TCTCGTAGCACGTGTCAGGCACCGGGCTTGCGGGTCATGCACCAGGTGCGCGGTCCTTCGGGCACCTCGA
CGTCGGCGGTGACGGTGAAGCCGAGCCGCTCGTAGAAGGGGAGGTTGCGGGGCGCGGATGTCTCCAGGAA
GGCGGGCACCCCGGCGCGCTCGGCCGCCTCCACTCCGGGGAGCACGACGGCGCTGCCCAGACCCTTGCCC
TGGTGGTCGGGCGAGACGCCGACGGTGGCCAGGAACCACGCGGGCTCCTTGGGCCGGTGCGGCGCCAGGA
GGCCTTCCATCTGTTGCTGCGCGGCCAGCCGGGAACCGCTCAACTCGGCCATGCGCGGGCCGATCTCGGC
GAACACCGCCCCCGCTTCGACGCTCTCCGGCGTGGTCCAGACCGCCACCGCGGCGCCGTCGTCCGCGACC
CACACCTTGCCGATGTCGAGCCCGACGCGCGTGAGGAAGAGTTCTTGCAGCTCGGTGACCCGCTCGATGT
GGCGGTCCGGATCGACGGTGTGGCGCGTGGCGGGGTAGTCGGCGAACGCGGCGGCGAGGGTGCGTACGGC
CCTGGGGACGTCGTCGCGGGTGGCGAGGCGCACCGTGGGCTTGTACTCGGTCATGGTTTAGTTCCTCACC
TTGTCGTATTATACTATGCCGATATACTATGCCGATGATTAATTGTCAACACGTGCTGATCAGATCCGAA
AATGGATATACAAGCTCCCGGGAGCTTTTTGCAAAAGCCTAGGCCTCCAAAAAAGCCTCCTCACTACTTC
TGGAATAGCTCAGAGGCAGAGGCGGCCTCGGCCTCTGCATAAATAAAAAAAATTAGTCA
Features (pLannotate 1.2.2; 21 found; start..end, strand, type, name):
    242..350     -  rep_origin     f1 ori (fragment): f1 bacteriophage origin of replication; arrow indicates direction of (+) strand synthesis
    351..462     -  polyA_signal   bGH poly(A) signal: bovine growth hormone polyadenylation signal
    677..1354    -  CDS            IGHG1 (fragment): IGHG1_HUMAN - Experimental evidence at protein level: Swiss-Prot protein existence level 1. Constant region of immunoglobulin heavy chains. Immunoglobulins, also known as antibodies, are membrane-bound or secreted glycoproteins produced by B lymphocytes. In the recognition phase of humoral immunity, the membrane-bound immunoglobulins serve as receptors which, upon binding of a specific antigen, trigger the clonal expansion and differentiation of B lymphocytes into immunoglobulins- secreting plasma cells. Secreted immunoglobulins mediate the effector phase of humoral immunity, which results in
   1370..1801    -  CDS            LAIR2 (fragment): LAIR2_HUMAN - Also known as CD306. Experimental evidence at protein level: Swiss-Prot protein existence level 1. From Homo sapiens (Human).
   1871..1908    -  CDS            IgH signal sequence (fragment): signal sequence from the mouse immunoglobulin heavy chain variable region
   1912..1930    -  promoter       SP6 promoter: promoter for bacteriophage SP6 RNA polymerase
   1982..2025    -  intron         CMV intron (fragment): modified intron A from human cytomegalovirus
   2161..2364    -  promoter       CMV promoter: human cytomegalovirus (CMV) immediate early promoter
   2365..2668    -  enhancer       CMV enhancer: human cytomegalovirus immediate early enhancer
   2911..2927    -  protein_bind   lac operator: The lac repressor binds to the lac operator to inhibit transcription in E. coli. This inhibition can be relieved by adding lactose or isopropyl-β-D-thiogalactopyranoside (IPTG). lac repressor encoded by lacI
   3383..3402    +  CDS            lacZα (fragment): LacZα fragment of β-galactosidase; lacZ fragment
   3427..3444    -  terminator     rrnB T2 terminator (fragment): transcription terminator T2 from the E. coli rrnB gene
   3669..4257    -  rep_origin     ori: high-copy-number ColE1/pMB1/pBR322/pUC origin of replication
   4368..4392    +  CDS            KanR (fragment): aminoglycoside phosphotransferase; aph(3')-Ia; confers resistance to kanamycin
   4422..4518    +  promoter       AmpR promoter (fragment): bla
   4521..5381    +  CDS            AmpR: β-lactamase; bla; confers resistance to ampicillin, carbenicillin, and related antibiotics
   5434..5555    -  polyA_signal   SV40 poly(A) signal: SV40 polyadenylation signal
   5550..5675    -  CDS            ble (fragment): BLE_KLEPN - Experimental evidence at protein level: Swiss-Prot protein existence level 1. Binding protein with a strong affinity to the bleomycin family of antibiotics. Binds to CL990; an antimitotic-antibiotic compound. From Klebsiella pneumoniae.
   5685..6284    -  CDS            PuroR (fragment): puromycin N-acetyltransferase; pac from Streptomyces; confers resistance to puromycin
   6303..6350    -  promoter       EM7 promoter: synthetic bacterial promoter&nbsp
   6398..228     -  promoter       SV40 promoter (across the origin): SV40 enhancer and early promoter
