[The description below was written by a language model from this plasmid's Addgene catalogue record and pLannotate feature annotations shown in this document.]
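Description:
pD649-HAsp-LAIR2-Fc(DAPA)-AviTag-6xHis is a mammalian expression plasmid built on the pD649 backbone for producing a secreted, Fc-fused form of human LAIR2 (CD306). It is propagated in E. coli as a high-copy plasmid through a ColE1/pUC-type origin and selected with ampicillin via the β-lactamase gene. The feature table, derived from the full sequenced plasmid of about 6.5 kb, also shows an SV40 early promoter and EM7 promoter upstream of a puromycin N-acetyltransferase coding sequence (annotated as a fragment) followed by an SV40 polyadenylation signal. This suggests a cassette for puromycin selection in mammalian cells, although the catalogue entry does not list a mammalian selection marker. Short remnants of f1 ori, KanR, ble, lacZα and a lac operator are also annotated and appear to be leftover backbone sequence.

The expression cassette is driven by the CMV immediate early enhancer and promoter, with a fragment of CMV intron A, and an SP6 promoter lies just upstream of the coding region, which could allow in vitro transcription. The open reading frame starts with a secretion leader. The plasmid name calls it HAsp, while the automated annotation matches it to a fragment of a mouse IgH signal sequence. The LAIR2 insert follows, cloned between retained restriction sites, and is fused at its C terminus to a human IgG1 Fc region. The Fc carries the D265A and P329A (DAPA) substitutions, which are generally used to reduce Fc effector interactions. According to the catalogue entry, an AviTag for site-specific biotinylation by BirA and a 6xHis tag for metal-affinity purification come next, though the feature table does not annotate them. A bGH polyadenylation signal ends the transcript. The plasmid belongs to a collection made for a human immunoglobulin-superfamily cell-surface protein interaction screen. The depositor notes that some plasmids in the collection may carry an IS4-like transposase insertion upstream of the CMV promoter, but none is annotated in this sequence.
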