Addgene plasmid #156520: pD649-HAsp-LAIR2-Fc(DAPA)-AviTag-6xHis
Purpose: Mammalian expression of secreted protein fused to Fc(DAPA)-Avi-6xHis.
Depositing lab: Chris Garcia. Depositing organization: Stanford University. Publication: A Human IgSF Cell-Surface Interactome Reveals a Complex Network of Protein-Protein Interactions. Wojtowicz WM, Vielmetter J, Fernandes RA, Siepe DH, Eastman CL, Chisholm GB, Cox S, Klock H, Anderson PW, Rue SM, Miller JJ, Glaser SM, Bragstad ML, Vance J, Lam AW, Lesley SA, Zinn K, Garcia KC. Cell. 2020 Aug 20;182(4):1027-1043.e17. doi: 10.1016/j.cell.2020.07.025. PubMed 32822567.
Backbone
  Vector backbone: pD649
  Backbone size w/o insert (bp): 6106
  Vector type: Mammalian Expression
Growth in bacteria
  Bacterial resistance: Ampicillin, 100 μg/mL
  Growth temperature: 37°C
  Growth strain: DH5alpha
  Copy number: High Copy
Gene/Insert
  Gene/Insert name: LAIR2
  Species: H. sapiens (human)
  Insert size (bp): 393
  Mutation: Fc region of human IgG contains D265A and P329A mutations (DAPA)
  Entrez Gene: LAIR2 (a.k.a. CD306)
  Promoter: CMV/SP6
  Tag / fusion protein: Fc(DAPA)-AviTag-6xHis (C terminal on backbone)
  Cloning method: Restriction Enzyme; 5′ cloning site GCGGCCGC (not destroyed); 3′ cloning site GGCGCGCC (not destroyed)
  Sequencing primers: 5′ ATTTAGGTGACACTATAG; 3′ CACGTACCAGTTGAACTTCACC
Resource information
  A portion of this plasmid was derived from a plasmid made by: synthesis by ThermoFisher
Terms and licenses: Academic/Nonprofit Terms; Industry Terms: Not Available to Industry
Depositor comments: Some plasmids in this collection may have an IS4-like element ISVsa5 family transposase upstream of the CMV promoter.
How to cite: pD649-HAsp-LAIR2-Fc(DAPA)-AviTag-6xHis was a gift from Chris Garcia (Addgene plasmid # 156520 ; http://n2t.net/addgene:156520 ; RRID:Addgene_156520)
